>Addgene plasmid #103347 | LSB-hsa-miR-210-5p | depositor full sequence | sequence record 195743 | Full Sequence
AATTGAGGGGATAACGCAGGAAAGAACATGTGAGCAAAAGGCCAGCAAAAGGCCAGGAACCGTAAAAAGG
CCGCGTTGCTGGCGTTTTTCCATAGGCTCCGCCCCCCTGACGAGCATCACAAAAATCGACGCTCAAGTCA
GAGGTGGCGAAACCCGACAGGACTATAAAGATACCAGGCGTTTCCCCCTGGAAGCTCCCTCGTGCGCTCT
CCTGTTCCGACCCTGCCGCTTACCGGATACCTGTCCGCCTTTCTCCCTTCGGGAAGCGTGGCGCTTTCTC
ATAGCTCACGCTGTAGGTATCTCAGTTCGGTGTAGGTCGTTCGCTCCAAGCTGGGCTGTGTGCACGAACC
CCCCGTTCAGCCCGACCGCTGCGCCTTATCCGGTAACTATCGTCTTGAGTCCAACCCGGTAAGACACGAC
TTATCGCCACTGGCAGCAGCCACTGGTAACAGGATTAGCAGAGCGAGGTATGTAGGCGGTGCTACAGAGT
TCTTGAAGTGGTGGCCTAACTACGGCTACACTAGAAGAACAGTATTTGGTATCTGCGCTCTGCTGAAGCC
AGTTACCTTCGGAAAAAGAGTTGGTAGCTCTTGATCCGGCAAACAAACCACCGCTGGTAGCGGTGGTTTT
TTTGTTTGCAAGCAGCAGATTACGCGCAGAAAAAAAGGATCTCAAGAAGATCCTTTGATCTTTTCTACGG
GGTCTGACGCTCAGTGGAACGAAAACTCACGTTAAGGGATTTTGGTCATGAGATTATCAAAAAGGATCTT
CACCTAGATCCTTTTAAATTAAAAATGAAGTTTTAAATCAATCTAAAGTATATATGAGTAAACTTGGTCT
GACAGTTACCAATGCTTAATCAGTGAGGCACCTATCTCAGCGATCTGTCTATTTCGTTCATCCATAGTTG
CCTGACTCCCCGTCGTGTAGATAACTACGATACGGGAGGGCTTACCATCTGGCCCCAGTGCTGCAATGAT
ACCGCGAGAACCACGCTCACCGGCTCCAGATTTATCAGCAATAAACCAGCCAGCCGGAAGGGCCGAGCGC
AGAAGTGGTCCTGCAACTTTATCCGCCTCCATCCAGTCTATTAATTGTTGCCGGGAAGCTAGAGTAAGTA
GTTCGCCAGTTAATAGTTTGCGCAACGTTGTTGCCATTGCTACAGGCATCGTGGTGTCACGCTCGTCGTT
TGGTATGGCTTCATTCAGCTCCGGTTCCCAACGATCAAGGCGAGTTACATGATCCCCCATGTTGTGCAAA
AAAGCGGTTAGCTCCTTCGGTCCTCCGATCGTTGTCAGAAGTAAGTTGGCCGCAGTGTTATCACTCATGG
TTATGGCAGCACTGCATAATTCTCTTACTGTCATGCCATCCGTAAGATGCTTTTCTGTGACTGGTGAGTA
CTCAACCAAGTCATTCTGAGAATAGTGTATGCGGCGACCGAGTTGCTCTTGCCCGGCGTCAATACGGGAT
AATACCGCGCCACATAGCAGAACTTTAAAAGTGCTCATCATTGGAAAACGTTCTTCGGGGCGAAAACTCT
CAAGGATCTTACCGCTGTTGAGATCCAGTTCGATGTAACCCACTCGTGCACCCAACTGATCTTCAGCATC
TTTTACTTTCACCAGCGTTTCTGGGTGAGCAAAAACAGGAAGGCAAAATGCCGCAAAAAAGGGAATAAGG
GCGACACGGAAATGTTGAATACTCATACTCTTCCTTTTTCAATATTATTGAAGCATTTATCAGGGTTATT
GTCTCATGAGCGGATACATATTTGAATGTAGCTCCGAATTTCTCGAGGGCTTGTCGACGACGGCGGTCTC
CGTCGTCAGGATCATGAATTCGACCCGCCTGCCACCATGACCGAGTACAAGCCCACGGTGCGCCTCGCCA
CCCGCGACGACGTCCCCCGGGCCGTACGCACCCTCGCCGCCGCGTTCGCCGACTACCCCGCCACGCGCCA
CACCGTCGACCCGGACCGCCACATCGAGCGGGTCACCGAGCTGCAAGAACTCTTCCTCACGCGCGTCGGG
CTCGACATCGGCAAGGTGTGGGTCGCGGACGACGGCGCCGCGGTGGCGGTCTGGACCACGCCGGAGAGCG
TCGAAGCGGGGGCGGTGTTCGCCGAGATCGGCCCGCGCATGGCCGAGTTGAGCGGTTCCCGGCTGGCCGC
GCAGCAACAGATGGAAGGCCTCCTGGCGCCGCACCGGCCCAAGGAGCCCGCGTGGTTCCTGGCCACCGTC
GGCGTCTCGCCCGACCACCAGGGCAAGGGTCTGGGCAGCGCCGTCGTGCTCCCCGGAGTGGAGGCGGCCG
AGCGCGCCGGGGTGCCCGCCTTCCTGGAGACATCCGCGCCCCGCAACCTCCCCTTCTACGAGCGGCTCGG
CTTCACCGTCACCGCCGACGTCGAGGTGCCCGAAGGACCGCGCACCTGGTGCATGACCCGCAAGCCCGGT
GCCTGATACGCGTGAATTCACTCCTCAGGTGCAGGCTGCCTATCAGAAGGTGGTGGCTGGTGTGGCCAAT
GCCCTGGCTCACAAATACCACTGAGATCTTTTTCCCTCTGCCAAAAATTATGGGGACATCATGAAGCCCC
TTGAGCATCTGACTTCTGGCTAATAAAGGAAATTTATTTTCATTGCAATAGTGTGTTGGAATTTTTTGTG
TCTCTCACTCGGAAGGACATATGGGAGGGCAAATCATTTAAAACATCAGAATGAGTATTTGGTTTAGAGT
TTGGCAACATATGCCCATATGCTGGCTGCCATGAACAAAGGTTGGCTATAAAGAGGTCATCAGTATATGA
AACAGCCCCCTGCTGTCCATTCCTTATTCCATAGAAAAGCCTTGACTTGAGGTTAGATTTTTTTTATATT
TTGTTTTGTGTTATTTTTTTCTTTAACATCCCTAAAATTTTCCTTACATGTTTTACTAGCCAGATTTTTC
CTCCTCTCCTGACTACTCCCAGTCATAGCTGTCCCTCTTCTCTTATGGAGATCCCTCGACCTGCAGCCCA
AGCTTGAATTCTCTAGAATTACCCTGTTATCCCTATGCTTGGTTTACCGAGCTCTTATTGGTTTTCAAAC
TTCATTGACTGTGCCCAACGCGCCTGGGAGCTCACGGGGACAGCCCCCCCCCAAAGCCCCCAGGGATGTA
ATTACGTCCCTCCCCCGCTAGGGGGCAGCAGCGAGCCGCCCGGGGCTCCGCTCCGGTCCGGCGCTCCCCC
CGCATCCCCGAGCCGGCAGCGTGCGGGGACAGCCCGGGCACGGGGAAGGTGGCACGGGATCGCTTTCCTC
TGAACGCTTCTCGCTGCTCTTTGAGCCTGCAGACACCTGGGGGGATACGGGGAAAAAGCTAGGCTGAAAG
ACCGGTTCTTAGAATGACACGCGCCTGGGAGCTCACGGGGACAGCCCCCCCCCAAAGCCCCCAGGGATGT
AATTACGTCCCTCCCCCGCTAGGGGGCAGCAGCGAGCCGCCCGGGGCTCCGCTCCGGTCCGGCGCTCCCC
CCGCATCCCCGAGCCGGCAGCGTGCGGGGACAGCCCGGGCACGGGGAAGGTGGCACGGGATCGCTTTCCT
CTGAACGCTTCTCGCTGCTCTTTGAGCCTGCAGACACCTGGGGGGATACGGGGAAAAAGCTAACTTCTGA
GACGACAACTTTGTATAGAAAAGTTGGCTCCGAATTCGCCCTTGACAGCAGAGATCCAGTTTGGTTAATT
AATTGGCTCCGGTGCCCGTCAGTGGGCAGAGCGCACATCGCCCACAGTCCCCGAGAAGTTGTGGGGAGGG
GTCGGCAATTGAACCGGTGCCTAGAGAAGGTGGCGCGGGGTAAACTGGGAAAGTGATGTCGTGTACTGGC
TCCGCCTTTTTCCCGAGGGTGGGGGAGAACCGTATATAAGTGCAGTAGTCGCCGTGAACGTTCTTTTTCG
CAACGGGTTTGCCGCCAGAACACAGGTAAGTGCCGTGTGTGGTTCCCGCGGGCCTGGCCTCTTTACGGGT
TATGGCCCTTGCGTGCCTTGAATTACTTCCACCTGGCTGCAGTACGTGATTCTTGATCCCGAGCTTCGGG
TTGGAAGTGGGTGGGAGAGTTCGAGGCCTTGCGCTTAAGGAGCCCCTTCGCCTCGTGCTTGAGTTGAGGC
CTGGCCTGGGCGCTGGGGCCGCCGCGTGCGAATCTGGTGGCACCTTCGCGCCTGTCTCGCTGCTTTCGAT
AAGTCTCTAGCCATTTAAAATTTTTGATGACCTGCTGCGACGCTTTTTTTCTGGCAAGATAGTCTTGTAA
ATGCGGGCCAAGATCTGCACACTGGTATTTCGGTTTTTGGGGCCGCGGGCGGCGACGGGGCCCGTGCGTC
CCAGCGCACATGTTCGGCGAGGCGGGGCCTGCGAGCGCGGCCACCGAGAATCGGACGGGGGTAGTCTCAA
GCTGGCCGGCCTGCTCTGGTGCCTGGCCTCGCGCCGCCGTGTATCGCCCCGCCCTGGGCGGCAAGGCTGG
CCCGGTCGGCACCAGTTGCGTGAGCGGAAAGATGGCCGCTTCCCGGCCCTGCTGCAGGGAGCTCAAAATG
GAGGACGCGGCGCTCGGGAGAGCGGGCGGGTGAGTCACCCACACAAAGGAAAAGGGCCTTTCCGTCCTCA
GCCGTCGCTTCATGTGACTCCACGGAGTACCGGGCGCCGTCCAGGCACCTCGATTAGTTCTCGAGCTTTT
GGAGTACGTCGTCTTTAGGTTGGGGGGAGGGGTTTTATGCGATGGAGTTTCCCCACACTGAGTGGGTGGA
GACTGAAGTTAGGCCAGCTTGGCACTTGATGTAATTCTCCTTGGAATTTGCCCTTTTTGAGTTTGGATCT
TGGTTCATTCTCAAGCCTCAGACAGTGGTTCAAAGTTTTTTTCTTCCATTTCAGGTGTCGTGAGAAGGGC
GAATTCGACCCAAGTTTGTACAAAAAAGCAGGCTGGATCCAGGTGCCACCATGGTGAGCGAGCTGATTAA
GGAGAACATGCACATGAAGCTGTACATGGAGGGCACCGTGAACAACCACCACTTCAAGTGCACATCCGAG
GGCGAAGGCAAGCCCTACGAGGGCACCCAGACCATGAGAATCAAGGCGGTCGAGGGCGGCCCTCTCCCCT
TCGCCTTCGACATCCTGGCTACCAGCTTCATGTACGGCAGCAAAACCTTCATCAACCACACCCAGGGCAT
CCCCGACTTCTTTAAGCAGTCCTTCCCCGAGGGCTTCACATGGGAGAGAGTCACCACATACGAAGATGGG
GGCGTGCTGACCGCTACCCAGGACACCAGCCTCCAGGACGGCTGCCTCATCTACAACGTCAAGATCAGAG
GGGTGAACTTCCCATCCAACGGCCCTGTGATGCAGAAGAAAACACTCGGCTGGGAGGCCTCCACCGAGAC
ACTGTACCCCGCTGACGGCGGCCTGGAAGGCAGAGCCGACATGGCCCTGAAGCTCGTGGGCGGGGGCCAC
CTGATCTGCAACCTTAAGACCACATACAGATCCAAGAAACCCGCTAAGAACCTCAAGATGCCCGGCGTCT
ACTATGTGGACAGGAGACTGGAAAGAATCAAGGAGGCCGACAAAGAGACATACGTCGAGCAGCACGAGGT
GGCTGTGGCCAGATACTGCGACCTCCCTAGCAAACTGGGGCACAAACTTAATTGAGAATTCTACCACCCA
GCTTTCTTGTACAAAGTGGTACGTCTCAAGACCAGAGGTCTCTGCTTACATCGTCCAGTGTGCGGTGGGC
AGGGGCTCAGTGTGCGGTGGGCAGGGGCTCAGTGTGCGGTGGGCAGGGGCTCAGTGTGCGGTGGGCAGGG
GCTCAACCAGAAGAGACCTGTGCTTCACTCCTCAGGTGCAGGCTGCCTATCAGAAGGTGGTGGCTGGTGT
GGCCAATGCCCTGGCTCACAAATACCACTGAGATCTTTTTCCCTCTGCCAAAAATTATGGGGACATCATG
AAGCCCCTTGAGCATCTGACTTCTGGCTAATAAAGGAAATTTATTTTCATTGCAATAGTGTGTTGGAATT
TTTTGTGTCTCTCACTCGGAAGGACATATGGGAGGGCAAATCATTTAAAACATCAGAATGAGTATTTGGT
TTAGAGTTTGGCAACATATGCCCATATGCTGGCTGCCATGAACAAAGGTTGGCTATAAAGAGGTCATCAG
TATATGAAACAGCCCCCTGCTGTCCATTCCTTATTCCATAGAAAAGCCTTGACTTGAGGTTAGATTTTTT
TTATATTTTGTTTTGTGTTATTTTTTTCTTTAACATCCCTAAAATTTTCCTTACATGTTTTACTAGCCAG
ATTTTTCCTCCTCTCCTGACTACTCCCAGTCATAGCTGTCCCTCTTCTCTTATGGAGATCCCGAGCGGTG
CGTTTTTATGCTTGTAGTATTGTATAATGTTTTTAAGATCCAAGCTTCTGACCTCTTCTCTTCCTCCCAC
AGGGCCTCGAGACAATTGCATCGATGGTACCAGTGAAAGTCTGCAATGAATTCGAGTTGGCGCGCCTGTC
ATTCTAAATCTCTCTTTCAGCCTAAAGCTTTTTCCCCGTATCCCCCCAGGTGTCTGCAGGCTCAAAGAGC
AGCGAGAAGCGTTCAGAGGAAAGCGATCCCGTGCCACCTTCCCCGTGCCCGGGCTGTCCCCGCACGCTGC
CGGCTCGGGGATGCGGGGGGAGCGCCGGACCGGAGCGGAGCCCCGGGCGGCTCGCTGCTGCCCCCTAGCG
GGGGAGGGACGTAATTACATCCCTGGGGGCTTTGGGAGGGGGCTGTCCCCGTGAGCTCCCAGGCGCGCCT
GTCATTCTAAATCTCTCTTTCAGCCTAAAGCTTTTTCCCCGTATCCCCCCAGGTGTCTGCAGGCTCAAAG
AGCAGCGAGAAGCGTTCAGAGGAAAGCGATCCCGTGCCACCTTCCCCGTGCCCGGGCTGTCCCCGCACGC
TGCCGGCTCGGGGATGCGGGGGGAGCGCCGGACCGGAGCGGAGCCCCGGGCGGCTCGCTGCTGCCCCCTA
GCGGGGGAGGGACGTAATTACATCCCTGGGGGCTTTGGGGGGGGGCTGTCCCCGTGAGCTCCCAGGCGCG
CCAACTCGGTACCGTATCGATGTCGACGTTAACGCTAGTGATATCAACTTTGTATAGAAAAGTTGGCTCC
GAATTCGCCCTTGACAGCAGAGATCCAGTTTGGTTAATTAATTGGCTCCGGTGCCCGTCAGTGGGCAGAG
CGCACATCGCCCACAGTCCCCGAGAAGTTGTGGGGAGGGGTCGGCAATTGAACCGGTGCCTAGAGAAGGT
GGCGCGGGGTAAACTGGGAAAGTGATGTCGTGTACTGGCTCCGCCTTTTTCCCGAGGGTGGGGGAGAACC
GTATATAAGTGCAGTAGTCGCCGTGAACGTTCTTTTTCGCAACGGGTTTGCCGCCAGAACACAGGTAAGT
GCCGTGTGTGGTTCCCGCGGGCCTGGCCTCTTTACGGGTTATGGCCCTTGCGTGCCTTGAATTACTTCCA
CCTGGCTGCAGTACGTGATTCTTGATCCCGAGCTTCGGGTTGGAAGTGGGTGGGAGAGTTCGAGGCCTTG
CGCTTAAGGAGCCCCTTCGCCTCGTGCTTGAGTTGAGGCCTGGCCTGGGCGCTGGGGCCGCCGCGTGCGA
ATCTGGTGGCACCTTCGCGCCTGTCTCGCTGCTTTCGATAAGTCTCTAGCCATTTAAAATTTTTGATGAC
CTGCTGCGACGCTTTTTTTCTGGCAAGATAGTCTTGTAAATGCGGGCCAAGATCTGCACACTGGTATTTC
GGTTTTTGGGGCCGCGGGCGGCGACGGGGCCCGTGCGTCCCAGCGCACATGTTCGGCGAGGCGGGGCCTG
CGAGCGCGGCCACCGAGAATCGGACGGGGGTAGTCTCAAGCTGGCCGGCCTGCTCTGGTGCCTGGCCTCG
CGCCGCCGTGTATCGCCCCGCCCTGGGCGGCAAGGCTGGCCCGGTCGGCACCAGTTGCGTGAGCGGAAAG
ATGGCCGCTTCCCGGCCCTGCTGCAGGGAGCTCAAAATGGAGGACGCGGCGCTCGGGAGAGCGGGCGGGT
GAGTCACCCACACAAAGGAAAAGGGCCTTTCCGTCCTCAGCCGTCGCTTCATGTGACTCCACGGAGTACC
GGGCGCCGTCCAGGCACCTCGATTAGTTCTCGAGCTTTTGGAGTACGTCGTCTTTAGGTTGGGGGGAGGG
GTTTTATGCGATGGAGTTTCCCCACACTGAGTGGGTGGAGACTGAAGTTAGGCCAGCTTGGCACTTGATG
TAATTCTCCTTGGAATTTGCCCTTTTTGAGTTTGGATCTTGGTTCATTCTCAAGCCTCAGACAGTGGTTC
AAAGTTTTTTTCTTCCATTTCAGGTGTCGTGAGAAGGGCGAATTCGACCCAAGTTTGTACAAAAAAGCAG
GCTCGCCACCATGGTGAGCAAGGGCGAGGAGCTGTTCACCGGGGTGGTGCCCATCCTGGTCGAGCTGGAC
GGCGACGTAAACGGCCACAAGTTCAGCGTGAGGGGCGAGGGCGAGGGCGATGCCACCAACGGCAAGCTGA
CCCTGAAGTTCATCTGCACCACCGGCAAGCTGCCCGTGCCCTGGCCCACCCTCGTGACCACCCTGAGCCA
CGGCGTGCAGTGCTTCGCCCGCTACCCCGACCACATGAAGCAGCACGACTTCTTCAAGTCCGCCATGCCC
GAAGGCTACGTCCAGGAGCGCACCATCTTCTTCAAGGACGACGGCACCTACAAGACCCGCGCCGAGGTGA
AGTTCGAGGGCGACACCCTAGTGAACCGCATCGAGCTGAAGGGCGTCGACTTCAAGGAGGACGGCAACAT
CCTGGGGCACAAGCTGGAGTACAACTTCAACAGCCACAACATCTATATCATGGCCGTCAAGCAGAAGAAC
GGCATCAAGGTGAACTTCAAGATCCGCCACAACGTGGAGGACGGCAGCGTGCAGCTCGCCGACCACTACC
AGCAGAACACCCCCATCGGCGACGGCCCCGTGCTGCTGCCCGACAGCCACTACCTGAGCACCCAGTCCGT
GCTGAGCAAAGACCCCAACGAGAAGCGCGATCACATGGTCCTGCTGGAGTTCCGCACCGCCGCCGGGATC
ACTCTCGGCATGGACGAGCTGTACAAGTAATACCACCCAGCTTTCTTGTACAAAGTGGTACGCGTGAATT
CACTCCTCAGGTGCAGGCTGCCTATCAGAAGGTGGTGGCTGGTGTGGCCAATGCCCTGGCTCACAAATAC
CACTGAGATCTTTTTCCCTCTGCCAAAAATTATGGGGACATCATGAAGCCCCTTGAGCATCTGACTTCTG
GCTAATAAAGGAAATTTATTTTCATTGCAATAGTGTGTTGGAATTTTTTGTGTCTCTCACTCGGAAGGAC
ATATGGGAGGGCAAATCATTTAAAACATCAGAATGAGTATTTGGTTTAGAGTTTGGCAACATATGCCCAT
ATGCTGGCTGCCATGAACAAAGGTTGGCTATAAAGAGGTCATCAGTATATGAAACAGCCCCCTGCTGTCC
ATTCCTTATTCCATAGAAAAGCCTTGACTTGAGGTTAGATTTTTTTTATATTTTGTTTTGTGTTATTTTT
TTCTTTAACATCCCTAAAATTTTCCTTACATGTTTTACTAGCCAGATTTTTCCTCCTCTCCTGACTACTC
CCAGTCATAGCTGTCCCTCTTCTCTTATGGAGATCCCTCGACCTGCAGCCCAAGCTTGGCGTAATCATGG
TCATAGCTGTTTCCTGTGTGAAATTGTTATCCGCTCACAATTCCACACAACATACGAGCCGGAAGCATAA
AGTGTAAAGCCTGGGGTGCCTAATGAGTGAGCTAACTCACATTAATTGCGTTGCGCTCACTGCCCGCTTT
CCAGTCGGGAAACCTGTCGTGCCAGCGGATCGACAGTACTAAGCTTGGTCTAATACCCAATCTCTCGTCT
TATCCAGATGTTTTATACGCCTCTGGCCCGTGTCTCAAAATCTCTGATGTTACATTGCACAAGATAAAAT
AATATCATCATGAACAATAAAACTGTCTGCTTACATAAACAGTAATACAAGGGGTGTTATGAGCCATATT
CAACGGGAAACGTCGAGGCCGCGATTAAATTCCAACATGGATGCTGATTTATATGGGTATAAATGGGCTC
GCGATAATGTCGGGCAATCAGGTGCGACAATCTATCGCTTGTATGGGAAGCCCGATGCGCCAGAGTTGTT
TCTGAAACATGGCAAAGGTAGCGTTGCCAATGATGTTACAGATGAGATGGTCAGACTAAACTGGCTGACG
GAATTTATGCCTCTTCCGACCATCAAGCATTTTATCCGTACTCCTGATGATGCATGGTTACTCACCACTG
CGATCCCCGGAAAAACAGCATTCCAGGTATTAGAAGAATATCCTGATTCAGGTGAAAATATTGTTGATGC
GCTGGCAGTGTTCCTGCGCCGGTTGCATTCGATTCCTGTTTGTAATTGTCCTTTTAACAGCGATCGCGTA
TTTCGTCTCGCTCAGGCGCAATCACGAATGAATAACGGTTTGGTTGATGCGAGTGATTTTGATGACGAGC
GTAATGGCTGGCCTGTTGAACAAGTCTGGAAAGAAATGCATAAACTTTTGCCATTCTCACCGGATTCAGT
CGTCACTCATGGTGATTTCTCACTTGATAACCTTATTTTTGACGAGGGGAAATTAATAGGTTGTATTGAT
GTTGGACGAGTCGGAATCGCAGACCGATACCAGGATCTTGCCATCCTATGGAACTGCCTCGGTGAGTTTT
CTCCTTCATTACAGAAACGGCTTTTTCAAAAATATGGTATTGATAATCCTGATATGAATAAATTGCAGTT
TCATTTGATGCTCGATGAGTTTTTCTAATCAGAATTGGTTAATTGGTTGTAACACTGGCAGAGCATTACG
CTGACTTGACGGGACGGCGCAAGCTCATGACCAAAATCCCTTAACGTGAGTTACGCGTCGTTCCACTGAG
CGTCAGAGGTATCACTAGTATTACAGAGGTAAGTTATAACAGTCGCCTAACCC
Features (pLannotate 1.2.2; 28 found; start..end, strand, type, name):
     87..675     -  rep_origin     ori: high-copy-number ColE1/pMB1/pBR322/pUC origin of replication
    846..1706    -  CDS            AmpR: β-lactamase; bla; confers resistance to ampicillin, carbenicillin, and related antibiotics
   1707..1778    -  promoter       AmpR promoter: bla
   1857..2456    +  CDS            PuroR: puromycin N-acetyltransferase; pac from Streptomyces alboniger; confers resistance to puromycin
   2461..2541    +  CDS            HBB (fragment): HBB_PONPY - Experimental evidence at transcript level: Swiss-Prot protein existence level 2. Involved in oxygen transport from the lung to the various peripheral tissues. From Pongo pygmaeus (Bornean orangutan).
   2612..2667    +  polyA_signal   β-globin poly(A) signal: rabbit β-globin polyadenylation signal (Gil and Proudfoot, 1987)
   3646..3666    +  protein_bind   attB4: mutant version of attB; core recombination site for the Gateway® BP reaction BP Clonase™
   3734..3945    +  promoter       EF-1α core promoter: core promoter for human elongation factor EF-1α
   3946..4884    +  intron         EF-1α intron A: intron upstream of the start codon of human EF-1α
   4911..4931    +  protein_bind   attB1: mutant version of attB; core recombination site for the Gateway® BP reaction BP Clonase™
   4951..5646    +  CDS            mKate2: mKate2 is a basic (constitutively fluorescent) red fluorescent protein published in 2009, derived from Entacmaea quadricolor. It is reported to be a rapidly-maturing monomer with moderate acid sensitivity.
   5666..5690    -  protein_bind   attB2: mutant version of attB; recombination site for the Gateway® BP reaction BP Clonase™
   5834..5908    +  CDS            HBB (fragment): HBB_PONPY - Experimental evidence at transcript level: Swiss-Prot protein existence level 2. Involved in oxygen transport from the lung to the various peripheral tissues. From Pongo pygmaeus (Bornean orangutan).
   5979..6034    +  polyA_signal   β-globin poly(A) signal: rabbit β-globin polyadenylation signal (Gil and Proudfoot, 1987)
   6418..6443    +  misc_feature   SA: splice acceptor site
   7115..7135    +  protein_bind   attB4: mutant version of attB; core recombination site for the Gateway® BP reaction BP Clonase™
   7203..7414    +  promoter       EF-1α core promoter: core promoter for human elongation factor EF-1α
   7415..8353    +  intron         EF-1α intron A: intron upstream of the start codon of human EF-1α
   8380..8400    +  protein_bind   attB1: mutant version of attB; core recombination site for the Gateway® BP reaction BP Clonase™
   8411..9127    +  CDS            EBFP2: EBFP2 is a basic (constitutively fluorescent) blue fluorescent protein published in 2007, derived from Aequorea victoria. It is reported to be a rapidly-maturing monomer with moderate acid sensitivity.
   9135..9159    -  protein_bind   attB2: mutant version of attB; recombination site for the Gateway® BP reaction BP Clonase™
   9163..9243    +  CDS            HBB (fragment): HBB_PONPY - Experimental evidence at transcript level: Swiss-Prot protein existence level 2. Involved in oxygen transport from the lung to the various peripheral tissues. From Pongo pygmaeus (Bornean orangutan).
   9314..9369    +  polyA_signal   β-globin poly(A) signal: rabbit β-globin polyadenylation signal (Gil and Proudfoot, 1987)
   9752..9774    -  protein_bind   lac operator (fragment): The lac repressor binds to the lac operator to inhibit transcription in E. coli. This inhibition can be relieved by adding lactose or isopropyl-β-D-thiogalactopyranoside (IPTG). lac repressor encoded by lacI
   9778..9808    -  promoter       lac promoter: promoter for the E. coli lac operon
   9823..9844    -  protein_bind   CAP binding site: CAP binding activates transcription in the presence of cAMP. E. coli catabolite activator protein
   9857..9896    -  CDS            lacI (fragment): lac repressor; lacI; The lac repressor binds to the lac operator to inhibit transcription in E. coli. This inhibition can be relieved by adding lactose or isopropyl-β-D-thiogalactopyranoside (IPTG).
  10069..10878   +  CDS            KanR: aminoglycoside phosphotransferase; aph(3')-Ia; confers resistance to kanamycin in bacteria or G418 (Geneticin®) in eukaryotes
