[The description below was written by a language model from this plasmid's Addgene catalogue record and pLannotate feature annotations shown in this document.]
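Description:
LSB-hsa-miR-210-5p is a mammalian expression and synthetic-biology plasmid of about 11 kb, built on the Low Sensor Backbone (LSB) and designed as a two-colour fluorescent sensor of microRNA activity. It replicates in E. coli from a high-copy ColE1/pUC-type origin and carries both a β-lactamase gene and an aph(3')-Ia kanamycin resistance gene, matching the dual ampicillin/kanamycin selection listed in the record. Remnants of a lac promoter/operator region are also annotated in the backbone.

The payload consists of two parallel transcription units, each driven by the human EF-1α core promoter with its intron A and terminated by a rabbit β-globin polyadenylation signal. Gateway attB4, attB1 and attB2 scars flank the promoter and coding segments, reflecting modular assembly of the units. One unit encodes the red fluorescent protein mKate2, whose 3' UTR contains the target site for human miR-210-5p. The target itself is not annotated in the feature table but would lie in the unannotated stretch between the mKate2 cassette and its poly(A) region. The other unit encodes the blue protein EBFP2 without a target and serves as an internal reference for delivery and expression. When miR-210-5p is active in the transfected cell, it represses mKate2, so activity is read out as a reduced mKate2-to-EBFP2 ratio.

A puromycin N-acetyltransferase gene with its own β-globin poly(A) signal is also present for selection in mammalian cells, although no promoter for it is annotated. The depositor notes that the repeated poly(A) elements make the plasmid inherently unstable. They also report small insertions flanking the puromycin coding region in the physical plasmid relative to the deposited sequence, which do not impair puromycin selection.
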