Addgene plasmid #103347: LSB-hsa-miR-210-5p
Purpose: Used to sense miRNA activity using fluorescence based tools. hsa-miR-210-5p target in 3' UTR of of mKate. miRNA activity can be measured by the repression of mKate2 relative to EBFP2 fluorescent proteins . Plasmid is inherently unstable; please see Depositor Comments
Depositing lab: Ron Weiss. Depositing organization: Massachusetts Institute of Technology. Publication: A mixed antagonistic/synergistic miRNA repression model enables accurate predictions of multi-input miRNA sensor activity. Gam JJ, Babb J, Weiss R. Nat Commun. 2018 Jun 22;9(1):2430. doi: 10.1038/s41467-018-04575-0. PubMed 29934631.
Backbone
  Vector backbone: Low Sensor Backbone (LSB)
  Vector type: Mammalian Expression, Synthetic Biology
Growth in bacteria
  Bacterial resistance: Ampicillin and Kanamycin, 100 & 50 μg/mL
  Growth temperature: 30°C
  Growth strain: NEB Stable
  Copy number: High Copy
Gene/Insert
  Gene/Insert name: hsa-miR-210-5p target
  Species: H. sapiens (human)
  Entrez Gene: MIR210 (a.k.a. MIRN210, mir-210)
  Promoter: EF-1a
  Cloning method: Gibson Cloning
Terms and licenses: Academic/Nonprofit Terms; Industry Terms: Not Available to Industry
Depositor comments: Please note that this plasmid is inherently unstable due to a repeating poly A element. We recommend performing a diagnostic digest on multiple colonies upon receipt. The depositors would like to note the presence of several discrepancies between the depositor sequence and physical plasmid sequence. In particular, the sequences upstream and downstream of the puromycin coding region have 10 bp insertions which do not affect the ability to perform puromycin selection. The sequences for those regions within the physical plasmids are as follows: Upstream of Puro: GAATTCGACCGCCTGTCTCAAGGTGCCACC; Downstream of Puro: GCTTTGAGACTACGCGTGAATTCACTCCTC.
How to cite: LSB-hsa-miR-210-5p was a gift from Ron Weiss (Addgene plasmid # 103347)
