>Addgene plasmid #103347 | LSB-hsa-miR-210-5p | depositor partial sequence | sequence record 195744 | hsa-miR-210-5p target
CAGTGTGCGGTGGGCAGGGGCT
