>Addgene plasmid #103347 | LSB-hsa-miR-210-5p | addgene partial sequence | sequence record 240228 | mKate2-F 5'-ACCCGCTAAGAACCTCAAGA-3'
CAAAGAGACATACGTCGAGCAGCACGAGGTGGCTGTGGCCAGATACTGCGACCTCCCTAGCAAACTGGGG
CACAAACTTAATTGAGAATTCTACCACCCAGCTTTCTTGTACAAAGTGGTACGTCTCAAGACCAGAGGTC
TCTGCTTACATCGTCCAGTGTGCGGTGGGCAGGGGCTCAGTGTGCGGTGGGCAGGGGCTCAGTGTGCGGT
GGGCAGGGGCTCAGTGTGCGGTGGGCAGGGGCTCAACCAGAAGAGACCTGTGCTTCACTCCTCAGGTGCA
GGCTGCCTATCAGAAGGTGGTGGCTGGTGTGGCCAATGCCCTGGCTCACAAATACCACTGAGATCTTTTT
CCCTCTGCCAAAAATTATGGGGACATCATGAAGCCCCTTGAGCATCTGACTTCTGGCTAATAAAGGAAAT
TTATTTTCATTGCAATAGTGTGTTGGAATTTTTTGTGTCTCTCACTCGGAAGGACATATGGGAGGGCAAA
TCATTTAAAACATCAGAATGAGTATTTGGTTTAGAGTTTGGCAACATATGCC
